Addgene plasmid #224352: pFastBacI-KDAC6 H611A
Purpose: Expresses human KDAC6 (HDAC6) H611A in insect cells
Depositing lab: Terry Watt. Depositing organization: Xavier University of Louisiana. Publication: Lysine Deacetylase Substrate Selectivity: Distinct Interaction Surfaces Drive Positive and Negative Selection for Residues Following Acetyllysine. Toro TB, Bornes KE, Watt TJ. Biochemistry. 2023 May 2;62(9):1464-1483. doi: 10.1021/acs.biochem.3c00001. Epub 2023 Apr 12. PubMed 37043688.
Backbone
  Vector backbone: pFastBacI
  Backbone manufacturer: Thermo Fisher Scientific
  Backbone size w/o insert (bp): 4682
  Total vector size (bp): 8369
  Modifications to backbone: Removal of one NheI site
  Vector type: Insect Expression
Growth in bacteria
  Bacterial resistance: Ampicillin, 100 μg/mL
  Growth temperature: 37°C
  Growth strain: DH5alpha
  Copy number: High Copy
Gene/Insert
  Gene/Insert name: KDAC6 (alt name: HDAC6)
  Species: H. sapiens (human)
  Insert size (bp): 3687
  Mutation: Histidine 611 mutated to alanine
  Entrez Gene: HDAC6 (a.k.a. CPBHM, HD6, JM21, KDAC6, PPP1R90)
  Promoter: Polyhedrin
  Tag / fusion protein: TEV-cleavable His6 (C terminal on insert)
  Cloning method: Restriction Enzyme; 5′ cloning site NheI (not destroyed); 3′ cloning site XhoI (not destroyed)
  Sequencing primers: 5′ CTAGTGGTTGGCTACGTATACTC; 3′ CCTCTACAAATGTGGTATGGCTG
Resource information
  A portion of this plasmid was derived from a plasmid made by: Eric Verdin: Addgene 13823 (pcDNA3.1+ HDAC6 Flag).
Terms and licenses: Academic/Nonprofit Terms; Industry Terms
How to cite: pFastBacI-KDAC6 H611A was a gift from Terry Watt (Addgene plasmid # 224352 ; http://n2t.net/addgene:224352 ; RRID:Addgene_224352)
