[The description below was written by a language model from this plasmid's Addgene catalogue record and pLannotate feature annotations shown in this document.]
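Description:
pFastBacI-KDAC6 H611A is a baculovirus donor (transfer) plasmid for producing a mutant form of human lysine deacetylase 6 (KDAC6, also called HDAC6) in insect cells. It is built on the commercial pFastBacI backbone, modified by removal of one NheI site. In E. coli it is maintained at high copy through a ColE1/pUC-type origin and selected with ampicillin via the β-lactamase gene. An f1 phage origin is also present.

The payload sits inside a mini-Tn7 element bounded by the Tn7R and Tn7L ends. Within these ends are a gentamicin acetyltransferase gene driven by the Pc integron promoter and the expression cassette itself: the Autographa californica polyhedrin promoter, the HDAC6 open reading frame cloned between NheI and XhoI, and an SV40 polyadenylation signal. In the standard use of this backbone, Tn7 transposition moves the whole segment into a baculovirus shuttle genome (bacmid) held in a suitable E. coli strain. Gentamicin resistance marks the transposed cassette, and the recombinant bacmid is then used to generate virus that drives very late, high-level expression in infected insect cells.

The insert carries a histidine-to-alanine substitution at residue 611 and a C-terminal His6 tag removable with TEV protease, allowing affinity purification. The tag is listed in the catalogue entry but not annotated separately in the feature table. The sequenced record is 8,350 nt, slightly shorter than the 8,369 bp listed total. The coding sequence was derived in part from an earlier mammalian HDAC6 expression plasmid. The associated work concerns lysine deacetylase substrate selectivity, so the construct is presumably used to make purified mutant enzyme for biochemical comparison, although the record does not state the functional effect of the mutation.
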