Features (pLannotate 1.2.2; 15 found; start..end, strand, type, name):
      2..456     +  rep_origin     f1 ori (sequence partly withheld): f1 bacteriophage origin of replication; arrow indicates direction of (+) strand synthesis
    482..586     +  promoter       AmpR promoter: bla
    587..1447    +  CDS            AmpR: β-lactamase; bla; confers resistance to ampicillin, carbenicillin, and related antibiotics
   1618..2206    +  rep_origin     ori: high-copy-number ColE1/pMB1/pBR322/pUC origin of replication
   2392..2443    -  misc_feature   bom (fragment): basis of mobility region from pBR322
   2511..2735    -  mobile_element Tn7R: mini-Tn7 element (right end of the Tn7 transposon) Tn7
   2802..3335    -  CDS            GmR: gentamycin acetyltransferase; aacC1; confers resistance to gentamycin
   3505..3533    -  promoter       Pc promoter: intI1 (promoter lies within the coding sequence); class 1 integron promoter
   3511..3858    -  CDS            YPR2_ECOLX (fragment): Protein predicted: Swiss-Prot protein existence level 4. From Escherichia coli.
   3885..3976    +  promoter       polyhedrin promoter: polh from Autographa californica; promoter for the baculovirus polyhedrin gene
   4006..7650    +  CDS            HDAC6: HDAC6_HUMAN - Also known as KIAA0901 From Homo sapiens (Human).
   7734..7817    +  CDS            large T antigen (fragment): large T antigen from SV40 (simian virus 40)
   7840..7974    +  polyA_signal   SV40 poly(A) signal: SV40 polyadenylation signal
   8003..8168    -  mobile_element Tn7L: mini-Tn7 element (left end of the Tn7 transposon) Tn7
   8331..8347    +  CDS            lacZα (fragment): LacZα fragment of β-galactosidase; lacZ fragment
>Addgene plasmid #224352 | pFastBacI-KDAC6 H611A | addgene full sequence | sequence record 448043 | Addgene NGS Result
G
[124 nt withheld, positions 2-125]
C
[91 nt withheld, positions 127-217]
A
[49 nt withheld, positions 219-267]
CCTTTGACGTTGGAGTCCACGTTCTT
[37 nt withheld, positions 294-330]
ACCCTATCTCGGTCTATTCTTTTGATTTATAAGGGATTTTGCCGATTTCGGCCTATTGGTTAAAAAATGA
GCTGATTTAACAAAAATTTAACGCGAATTTTAACAAAATATTAACGCTTACAATTTAGGTGGCACTTTTC
GGGGAAATGTGCGCGGAACCCCTATTTGTTTATTTTTCTAAATACATTCAAATATGTATCCGCTCATGAG
ACAATAACCCTGATAAATGCTTCAATAATATTGAAAAAGGAAGAGTATGAGTATTCAACATTTCCGTGTC
GCCCTTATTCCCTTTTTTGCGGCATTTTGCCTTCCTGTTTTTGCTCACCCAGAAACGCTGGTGAAAGTAA
AAGATGCTGAAGATCAGTTGGGTGCACGAGTGGGTTACATCGAACTGGATCTCAACAGCGGTAAGATCCT
TGAGAGTTTTCGCCCCGAAGAACGTTTTCCAATGATGAGCACTTTTAAAGTTCTGCTATGTGGCGCGGTA
TTATCCCGTATTGACGCCGGGCAAGAGCAACTCGGTCGCCGCATACACTATTCTCAGAATGACTTGGTTG
AGTACTCACCAGTCACAGAAAAGCATCTTACGGATGGCATGACAGTAAGAGAATTATGCAGTGCTGCCAT
AACCATGAGTGATAACACTGCGGCCAACTTACTTCTGACAACGATCGGAGGACCGAAGGAGCTAACCGCT
TTTTTGCACAACATGGGGGATCATGTAACTCGCCTTGATCGTTGGGAACCGGAGCTGAATGAAGCCATAC
CAAACGACGAGCGTGACACCACGATGCCTGTAGCAATGGCAACAACGTTGCGCAAACTATTAACTGGCGA
ACTACTTACTCTAGCTTCCCGGCAACAATTAATAGACTGGATGGAGGCGGATAAAGTTGCAGGACCACTT
CTGCGCTCGGCCCTTCCGGCTGGCTGGTTTATTGCTGATAAATCTGGAGCCGGTGAGCGTGGGTCTCGCG
GTATCATTGCAGCACTGGGGCCAGATGGTAAGCCCTCCCGTATCGTAGTTATCTACACGACGGGGAGTCA
GGCAACTATGGATGAACGAAATAGACAGATCGCTGAGATAGGTGCCTCACTGATTAAGCATTGGTAACTG
TCAGACCAAGTTTACTCATATATACTTTAGATTGATTTAAAACTTCATTTTTAATTTAAAAGGATCTAGG
TGAAGATCCTTTTTGATAATCTCATGACCAAAATCCCTTAACGTGAGTTTTCGTTCCACTGAGCGTCAGA
CCCCGTAGAAAAGATCAAAGGATCTTCTTGAGATCCTTTTTTTCTGCGCGTAATCTGCTGCTTGCAAACA
AAAAAACCACCGCTACCAGCGGTGGTTTGTTTGCCGGATCAAGAGCTACCAACTCTTTTTCCGAAGGTAA
CTGGCTTCAGCAGAGCGCAGATACCAAATACTGTTCTTCTAGTGTAGCCGTAGTTAGGCCACCACTTCAA
GAACTCTGTAGCACCGCCTACATACCTCGCTCTGCTAATCCTGTTACCAGTGGCTGCTGCCAGTGGCGAT
AAGTCGTGTCTTACCGGGTTGGACTCAAGACGATAGTTACCGGATAAGGCGCAGCGGTCGGGCTGAACGG
GGGGTTCGTGCACACAGCCCAGCTTGGAGCGAACGACCTACACCGAACTGAGATACCTACAGCGTGAGCT
ATGAGAAAGCGCCACGCTTCCCGAAGGGAGAAAGGCGGACAGGTATCCGGTAAGCGGCAGGGTCGGAACA
GGAGAGCGCACGAGGGAGCTTCCAGGGGGAAACGCCTGGTATCTTTATAGTCCTGTCGGGTTTCGCCACC
TCTGACTTGAGCGTCGATTTTTGTGATGCTCGTCAGGGGGGCGGAGCCTATGGAAAAACGCCAGCAACGC
GGCCTTTTTACGGTTCCTGGCCTTTTGCTGGCCTTTTGCTCACATGTTCTTTCCTGCGTTATCCCCTGAT
TCTGTGGATAACCGTATTACCGCCTTTGAGTGAGCTGATACCGCTCGCCGCAGCCGAACGACCGAGCGCA
GCGAGTCAGTGAGCGAGGAAGCGGAAGAGCGCCTGATGCGGTATTTTCTCCTTACGCATCTGTGCGGTAT
TTCACACCGCATAGACCAGCCGCGTAACCTGGCAAAATCGGTTACGGTTGAGTAATAAATGGATGCCCTG
CGTAAGCGGGTGTGGGCGGACAATAAAGTCTTAAACTGAACAAAATAGATCTAAACTATGACAATAAAGT
CTTAAACTAGACAGAATAGTTGTAAACTGAAATCAGTCCAGTTATGCTGTGAAAAAGCATACTGGACTTT
TGTTATGGCTAAAGCAAACTCTTCATTTTCTGAAGTGCAAATTGCCCGTCGTATTAAAGAGGGGCGTGGC
CAAGGGCATGGTAAAGACTATATTCGCGGCGTTGTGACAATTTACCGAACAACTCCGCGGCCGGGAAGCC
GATCTCGGCTTGAACGAATTGTTAGGTGGCGGTACTTGGGTCGATATCAAAGTGCATCACTTCTTCCCGT
ATGCCCAACTTTGTATAGAGAGCCACTGCGGGATCGTCACCGTAATCTGCTTGCACGTAGATCACATAAG
CACCAAGCGCGTTGGCCTCATGCTTGAGGAGATTGATGAGCGCGGTGGCAATGCCCTGCCTCCGGTGCTC
GCCGGAGACTGCGAGATCATAGATATAGATCTCACTACGCGGCTGCTCAAACTTGGGCAGAACGTAAGCC
GCGAGAGCGCCAACAACCGCTTCTTGGTCGAAGGCAGCAAGCGCGATGAATGTCTTACTACGGAGCAAGT
TCCCGAGGTAATCGGAGTCCGGCTGATGTTGGGAGTAGGTGGCTACGTCTCCGAACTCACGACCGAAAAG
ATCAAGAGCAGCCCGCATGGATTTGACTTGGTCAGGGCCGAGCCTACATGTGCGAATGATGCCCATACTT
GAGCCACCTAACTTTGTTTTAGGGCGACTGCCCTGCTGCGTAACATCGTTGCTGCTCCATAACATCAAAC
ATCGACCCACGGCGTAACGCGCTTGCTGCTTGGATGCCCGAGGCATAGACTGTACAAAAAAACAGTCATA
ACAAGCCATGAAAACCGCCACTGCGCCGTTACCACCGCTGCGTTCGGTCAAGGTTCTGGACCAGTTGCGT
GAGCGCATACGCTACTTGCATTACAGTTTACGAACCGAACAGGCTTATGTCAACTGGGTTCGTGCCTTCA
TCCGTTTCCACGGTGTGCGTCACCCGGCAACCTTGGGCAGCAGCGAAGTCGAGGCATTTCTGTCCTGGCT
GGCGAACGAGCGCAAGGTTTCGGTCTCCACGCATCGTCAGGCATTGGCGGCCTTGCTGTTCTTCTACGGC
AAGGTGCTGTGCACGGATCTGCCCTGGCTTCAGGAGATCGGAAGACCTCGGCCGTCGCGGCGCTTGCCGG
TGGTGCTGACCCCGGATGAAGTGGTTCGCATCCTCGGTTTTCTGGAAGGCGAGCATCGTTTGTTCGCCCA
GGACTCTAGCTATAGTTCTAGTGGTTGGCTACGTATACTCCGGAATATTAATAGATCATGGAGATAATTA
AAATGATAACCATCTCGCAAATAAATAAGTATTTTACTGTTTTCGTAACAGTTTTGTAATAAAAAAACCT
ATAAATATTCCGGATTATTCATACCGTCCCACCATATGACCTCAACCGGCCAGGATTCCACCACAACCAG
GCAGCGAAGAAGTAGGCAGAACCCCCAGTCGCCCCCTCAGGACTCCAGTGTCACTTCGAAGCGAAATATT
AAAAAGGGAGCCGTTCCCCGCTCTATCCCCAATCTAGCGGAGGTAAAGAAGAAAGGCAAAATGAAGAAGC
TCGGCCAAGCAATGGAAGAAGACCTAATCGTGGGACTGCAAGGGATGGATCTGAACCTTGAGGCTGAAGC
ACTGGCTGGCACTGGCTTGGTGTTGGATGAGCAGTTAAATGAATTCCATTGCCTCTGGGATGACAGCTTC
CCGGAAGGCCCTGAGCGGCTCCATGCCATCAAGGAGCAACTGATCCAGGAGGGCCTCCTAGATCGCTGCG
TGTCCTTTCAGGCCCGGTTTGCTGAAAAGGAAGAGCTGATGTTGGTTCACAGCCTAGAATATATTGATCT
GATGGAAACAACCCAGTACATGAATGAGGGAGAACTCCGTGTCCTAGCAGACACCTACGACTCAGTTTAT
CTGCATCCGAACTCATACTCCTGTGCCTGCCTGGCCTCAGGCTCTGTCCTCAGGCTGGTGGATGCGGTCC
TGGGGGCTGAGATCCGGAATGGCATGGCCATCATTAGGCCTCCTGGACATCACGCCCAGCACAGTCTTAT
GGATGGCTATTGCATGTTCAACCACGTGGCTGTGGCAGCCCGCTATGCTCAACAGAAACACCGCATCCGG
AGGGTCCTTATCGTAGATTGGGATGTGCACCACGGTCAAGGAACACAGTTCACCTTCGACCAGGACCCCA
GTGTCCTCTATTTCTCCATCCACCGCTACGAGCAGGGTAGGTTCTGGCCCCACCTGAAGGCCTCTAACTG
GTCCACCACAGGTTTCGGCCAAGGCCAAGGATATACCATCAATGTGCCTTGGAACCAGGTGGGGATGCGG
GATGCTGACTACATTGCTGCTTTCCTGCACGTCCTGCTGCCAGTCGCCCTCGAATTCCAGCCTCAGCTGG
TCCTGGTGGCTGCTGGATTTGATGCCCTGCAAGGGGACCCCAAGGGTGAGATGGCCGCCACTCCGGCAGG
GTTCGCCCAGCTAACCCACCTGCTCATGGGTCTGGCAGGAGGCAAGCTGATCCTGTCTCTGGAGGGTGGC
TACAACCTCCGCGCCCTGGCTGAAGGCGTCAGTGCTTCGCTCCACACCCTTCTGGGAGACCCTTGCCCCA
TGCTGGAGTCACCTGGTGCCCCCTGCCGGAGTGCCCAGGCTTCAGTTTCCTGTGCTCTGGAAGCCCTTGA
GCCCTTCTGGGAGGTTCTTGTGAGATCAACTGAGACCGTGGAGAGGGACAACATGGAGGAGGACAATGTA
GAGGAGAGCGAGGAGGAAGGACCCTGGGAGCCCCCTGTGCTCCCAATCCTGACATGGCCAGTGCTACAGT
CTCGCACAGGGCTGGTCTATGACCAAAATATGATGAATCACTGCAACTTGTGGGACAGCCACCACCCTGA
GGTACCCCAGCGCATCTTGCGGATCATGTGCCGTCTGGAGGAGCTGGGCCTTGCCGGGCGCTGCCTCACC
CTGACACCGCGCCCTGCCACAGAGGCTGAGCTGCTCACCTGTCACAGTGCTGAGTACGTGGGTCATCTCC
GGGCCACAGAGAAAATGAAAACCCGGGAGCTGCACCGTGAGAGTTCCAACTTTGACTCCATCTATATCTG
CCCCAGTACCTTCGCCTGTGCACAGCTTGCCACTGGCGCTGCCTGCCGCCTGGTGGAGGCTGTGCTCTCA
GGAGAGGTTCTGAATGGTGCTGCTGTGGTGCGTCCCCCAGGACACGCTGCAGAGCAGGATGCAGCTTGCG
GTTTTTGCTTTTTCAACTCTGTGGCTGTGGCTGCTCGCCATGCCCAGACTATCAGTGGGCATGCCCTACG
GATCCTGATTGTGGATTGGGATGTCCACCACGGTAATGGAACTCAGCACATGTTTGAGGATGACCCCAGT
GTGCTATATGTGTCCCTGCACCGCTATGATCATGGCACCTTCTTCCCCATGGGGGATGAGGGTGCCAGCA
GCCAGATCGGCCGGGCTGCGGGCACAGGCTTCACCGTCAACGTGGCATGGAACGGGCCCCGCATGGGTGA
TGCTGACTACCTAGCTGCCTGGCATCGCCTGGTGCTTCCCATTGCCTACGAGTTTAACCCAGAACTGGTG
CTGGTCTCAGCTGGCTTTGATGCTGCACGGGGGGATCCGCTGGGGGGCTGCCAGGTGTCACCTGAGGGTT
ATGCCCACCTCACCCACCTGCTGATGGGCCTTGCCAGTGGCCGCATTATCCTTATCCTAGAGGGTGGCTA
TAACCTGACATCCATCTCAGAGTCCATGGCTGCCTGCACTCGCTCCCTCCTTGGAGACCCACCACCCCTG
CTGACCCTGCCACGGCCCCCACTATCAGGGGCCCTGGCCTCAATCACTGAGACCATCCAAGTCCATCGCA
GATACTGGCGCAGCTTACGGGTCATGAAGGTAGAAGACAGAGAAGGACCCTCCAGTTCTAAGTTGGTCAC
CAAGAAGGCACCCCAACCAGCCAAACCTAGGTTAGCTGAGCGGATGACCACACGAGAAAAGAAGGTTCTG
GAAGCAGGCATGGGGAAAGTCACCTCGGCATCATTTGGGGAAGAGTCCACTCCAGGCCAGACTAACTCAG
AGACAGCTGTGGTGGCCCTCACTCAGGACCAGCCCTCAGAGGCAGCCACAGGGGGAGCCACTCTGGCCCA
GACCATTTCTGAGGCAGCCATTGGGGGAGCCATGCTGGGCCAGACCACCTCAGAGGAGGCTGTCGGGGGA
GCCACTCCGGACCAGACCACCTCAGAGGAGACTGTGGGAGGAGCCATTCTGGACCAGACCACCTCAGAGG
ATGCTGTTGGGGGAGCCACGCTGGGCCAGACTACCTCAGAGGAGGCTGTAGGAGGAGCTACACTGGCCCA
GACCACCTCGGAGGCAGCCATGGAGGGAGCCACACTGGACCAGACTACGTCAGAGGAGGCTCCAGGGGGC
ACCGAGCTGATCCAAACTCCTCTAGCCTCTAGCACAGACCACCAGACCCCCCCAACCTCACCTGTGCAGG
GAACTACACCCCAGATATCTCCCAGTACACTGATTGGGAGTCTCAGGACCTTGGAGCTAGGCAGCGAATC
TCAGGGGGCCTCAGAATCTCAGGCCCCAGGAGAGGAGAACCTACTAGGAGAGGCAGCTGGAGGTCAGGAC
ATGGCTGATTCGATGCTGATGCAGGGATCTAGGGGCCTCACTGATCAGGCCATATTTTATGCTGTGACAC
CACTGCCCTGGTGTCCCCATTTGGTGGCAGTATGCCCCATACCTGCAGCAGGCCTAGACGTGACCCAACC
TTGTGGGGACTGTGGAACAATCCAAGAGAATTGGGTGTGTCTCTCTTGCTATCAGGTCTACTGTGGTCGT
TACATCAATGGCCACATGCTCCAACACCATGGAAATTCTGGACACCCGCTGGTCCTCAGCTACATCGACC
TGTCAGCCTGGTGTTACTACTGTCAGGCCTATGTCCACCACCAGGCTCTCCTAGATGTGAAGAACATCGC
CCACCAGAACAAGTTTGGGGAGGATATGCCCCACCCACACGAAAATCTGTATTTCCAAGGTCACCATCAC
CACCATCACTAACTCGAGGCATGCGGTACCAAGCTTGTCGAGAAGTACTAGAGGATCATAATCAGCCATA
CCACATTTGTAGAGGTTTTACTTGCTTTAAAAAACCTCCCACACCTCCCCCTGAACCTGAAACATAAAAT
GAATGCAATTGTTGTTGTTAACTTGTTTATTGCAGCTTATAATGGTTACAAATAAAGCAATAGCATCACA
AATTTCACAAATAAAGCATTTTTTTCACTGCATTCTAGTTGTGGTTTGTCCAAACTCATCAATGTATCTT
ATCATGTCTGGATCTGATCACTGCTTGAGCCTAGGAGATCCGAACCAGATAAGTGAAATCTAGTTCCAAA
CTATTTTGTCATTTTTAATTTTCGTATTAGCTTACGACGCTACACCCAGTTCCCATCTATTTTGTCACTC
TTCCCTAAATAATCCTTAAAAACTCCATTTCCACCCCTCCCAGTTCCCAACTATTTTGTCCGCCCACAGC
GGGGCATTTTTCTTCCTGTTATGTTTTTAATCAAACATCCTGCCAACTCCATGTGACAAACCGTCATCTT
CGGCTACTTTTTCTCTGTCACAGAATGAAAATTTTTCTGTCATCTCTTCGTTATTAATGTTTGTAATTGA
CTGAATATCAACGCTTATTTGCAGCCTGAATGGCGAATGG
